Addgene plasmid #153719: pGBW-m4252956
Purpose: Mammalian expression plasmid for SARS-CoV-2 ORF10 protein
Depositing lab: Ginkgo Bioworks & Benjie Chen. Depositing organization: Ginkgo Bioworks.
Backbone
  Vector backbone: pTwist_CMV_Hygro_6 with AarI site removed
  Backbone size w/o insert (bp): 6525
  Vector type: Mammalian Expression
  Selectable markers: Hygromycin
Growth in bacteria
  Bacterial resistance: Ampicillin, 100 μg/mL
  Growth temperature: 37°C
  Growth strain: DH5alpha
  Copy number: High Copy
Gene/Insert
  Gene/Insert name: SARS-CoV-2 ORF10 protein
  Species: Severe acute respiratory syndrome coronavirus 2
  Insert size (bp): 110
  Mutation: wt
  Entrez Gene: ORF10 (a.k.a. GU280_gp11)
  Promoter: CMV
  Tag / fusion protein: Cleavable TEV;CBP (C terminal on backbone)
  Cloning method: Unknown
Resource information
  A portion of this plasmid was derived from a plasmid made by: GinkgoBioworks
Depositor comments: NCBI reference sequence: 43740576
How to cite: pGBW-m4252956 was a gift from Ginkgo Bioworks & Benjie Chen (Addgene plasmid # 153719 ; http://n2t.net/addgene:153719 ; RRID:Addgene_153719)
