[The description below was written by a language model from this plasmid's Addgene catalogue record and pLannotate feature annotations shown in this document.]
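Description:
pGBW-m4252956 is a mammalian expression plasmid carrying the wild-type ORF10 coding sequence of SARS-CoV-2, built on the pTwist_CMV_Hygro_6 backbone from which an AarI site has been removed. It is maintained in E. coli through a high-copy ColE1/pUC-type origin and an AmpR (β-lactamase) gene. For selection in mammalian cells it carries a hygromycin B phosphotransferase cassette driven by the human ubiquitin C promoter and ended by a synthetic poly(A) signal. The sequenced record is 6,753 nt, slightly larger than the sum of the listed backbone and the roughly 110 bp insert.

The catalogue entry states that ORF10 is expressed from a CMV promoter and fused at its C terminus to a backbone-encoded tag consisting of a TEV protease cleavage site and a calmodulin-binding peptide (CBP). This arrangement allows calcium-dependent capture of the protein on calmodulin resin and release or tag removal with TEV protease. The automated annotation is consistent with this. It finds a CMV enhancer and CMV promoter segments on the reverse strand, followed downstream in that orientation by a CBP fragment. The ORF10 insert and the TEV site are not themselves called as features. An SV40 poly(A) signal lies beyond the CBP fragment but is annotated on the opposite strand, so the table does not make clear how the ORF10 transcript is terminated. β-globin insulator elements, rrnG and T7 terminators and a further synthetic poly(A) signal flank the expression region, presumably to isolate the transcription units from one another. The plasmid is suited to transient or hygromycin-selected expression of tagged ORF10 in mammalian cells, for example for affinity purification, although the record gives no specific application beyond expression.
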