Features (pLannotate 1.2.2; 19 found; start..end, strand, type, name):
    234..822     +  rep_origin     ori: high-copy-number ColE1/pMB1/pBR322/pUC origin of replication
   1048..1119    -  misc_feature   3' β-globin insulator: insulator downstream of the human β-globin locus (Farrell et al., 2002)
   1164..1300    -  terminator     rrnG terminator: transcription terminator from the E. coli ribosomal RNA rrnG operon (Albrechtsen et al., 1991)
   1330..1376    -  terminator     T7 terminator: transcription terminator for bacteriophage T7 RNA polymerase
   1399..1468    +  CDS            large T antigen (fragment): large T antigen from SV40 (simian virus 40)
   1491..1612    +  polyA_signal   SV40 poly(A) signal: SV40 polyadenylation signal
   1736..1752    -  CDS            CBP (fragment): calmodulin-binding peptide derived from skeletal muscle myosin light chain kinase; binds calmodulin with nanomolar affinity in the presence of calcium
   1968..2019    -  promoter       CMVd2 promoter: truncated human cytomegalovirus (CMV) immediate early promoter that yields moderately reduced expression relative to the full-length promoter
   2082..2099    +  promoter       CMV promoter (fragment): human cytomegalovirus (CMV) immediate early promoter
   2172..2475    -  enhancer       CMV enhancer: human cytomegalovirus immediate early enhancer
   2556..2604    +  polyA_signal   poly(A) signal: synthetic polyadenylation signal
   2622..2668    +  terminator     T7 terminator: transcription terminator for bacteriophage T7 RNA polymerase
   2673..2744    -  misc_feature   5' β-globin insulator: insulator upstream of the human β-globin locus (Farrell et al., 2002)
   2896..3032    -  terminator     rrnG terminator: transcription terminator from the E. coli ribosomal RNA rrnG operon (Albrechtsen et al., 1991)
   3045..3905    -  CDS            AmpR: β-lactamase; bla; confers resistance to ampicillin, carbenicillin, and related antibiotics
   4171..4219    -  polyA_signal   poly(A) signal: synthetic polyadenylation signal
   4247..5268    -  CDS            HygR (fragment): hygromycin B phosphotransferase confers resistance to hygromycin
   5278..6487    -  promoter       UbC promoter: human ubiquitin C promoter
   6751..62      +  CDS            bla(M) (fragment) (across the origin): β-lactamase lacking the signal sequence; bla(M); allows cytosolic expression of β-lactamase
>Addgene plasmid #153719 | pGBW-m4252956 | addgene full sequence | sequence record 300721 | Ginkgo NGS Result
ACTATGGATGAACGAAATAGACAGATCGCTGAGATAGGTGCCTCACTGATTAAGCATTGGTAACTGTCAG
ACCAAGTTTACTCATATATACTTTAGATTGATTTAAAACTTCATTTTTAATTTAAAAGGATCTAGGTGAA
GATCCTTTTTGATAATCTCATGACCAAAATCCCTTAACGTGAGTTTTCGTTCCACTGAGCGTCAGACCCC
GTAGAAAAGATCAAAGGATCTTCTTGAGATCCTTTTTTTCTGCGCGTAATCTGCTGCTTGCAAACAAAAA
AACCACCGCTACCAGCGGTGGTTTGTTTGCCGGATCAAGAGCTACCAACTCTTTTTCCGAAGGTAACTGG
CTTCAGCAGAGCGCAGATACCAAATACTGTTCTTCTAGTGTAGCCGTAGTTAGGCCACCACTTCAAGAAC
TCTGTAGCACCGCCTACATACCTCGCTCTGCTAATCCTGTTACCAGTGGCTGCTGCCAGTGGCGATAAGT
CGTGTCTTACCGGGTTGGACTCAAGACGATAGTTACCGGATAAGGCGCAGCGGTCGGGCTGAACGGGGGG
TTCGTGCACACAGCCCAGCTTGGAGCGAACGACCTACACCGAACTGAGATACCTACAGCGTGAGCTATGA
GAAAGCGCCACGCTTCCCGAAGGGAGAAAGGCGGACAGGTATCCGGTAAGCGGCAGGGTCGGAACAGGAG
AGCGCACGAGGGAGCTTCCAGGGGGAAACGCCTGGTATCTTTATAGTCCTGTCGGGTTTCGCCACCTCTG
ACTTGAGCGTCGATTTTTGTGATGCTCGTCAGGGGGGCGGAGCCTATGGAAAAACGCCAGCAACGCGGCC
TTTTTACGGTTCCTGGCCTTTTGCTGGCCTTTTGCTCACATGATTTAAATGAAACTCGTAATCGGAGAAC
GGGTGCAATAGCAAGGACCAGATCGAACTTGACTGACGCAATTCTGAGCGTAGTCGAAACCCAGACAAGT
CGATCTCGCCAAGTAGCTGACTTGACTGGTTAATTAAGTTTCGATAGCCCAAGGTAACCAATGAGATTAG
GGAGGGAAGAAAGTTTGATGAACTACTTCTGACCCCTAGTGGTGTCCAGAAAAGACCATTAAAGGAATGT
CTTGATCGAAATCGAGAGATCGCCTGCAGGATAGCTGACGACCTTAAGGATAAATTTCTGGTAAGGAGGA
CACGTATGGAAGTGGGCAAGTTGGGGAAGCCGTATCCGTTGCTGAATCTGGCATATGTGGGAGTATAAGA
CGCGCAGCGTCGCATCAGGCATTTTTTTCTGCGCCAATGCCGGTAGATAGCAATCCGGCCCGAGGGGCAC
AAAAAACCCCTCAAGACCCGTTTAGAGGCCCCAAGGGGTTATGCTACGATACCGATAGAGATGGGCCAAT
ACCACATTTGTAGAGGTTTTACTTGCTTTAAAAAACCTCCCACACCTCCCCCTGAACCTGAAACATAAAA
TGAATGCAATTGTTGTTGTTAACTTGTTTATTGCAGCTTATAATGGTTACAAATAAAGCAATAGCATCAC
AAATTTCACAAATAAAGCATTTTTTTCACTGCATTCTAGTTGTGGTTTGTCCAAACTCATCAATGTATCT
TATCATGTCTGTGAGCTGAAGGTACGCTGTATCTCAGTCAGTCAAGCTAGCAGAGGCCTGCGGATCCTTA
GAGGGCACCAGACGAGGATATCTTTTTGAATCTGTTGGCTGCACTCACCGCGATAAAATTCTTTTTCCAT
CGCCTCTTCGACTGAAAGTAAAGGTTTTCAGTTAGGTTAAAGTTCACGACGTCTACCTGAGCAATGTAAT
TGCGAGAGTTCATCCTACATAAAAGGAGTGAATAGATCGTGAATGGAAAGGCGAAAACATTTATGTACCC
CATGGTGGCGGCCGCTGGCGGGTGTGTCGAGTGGATGGTAGGATCGACAAAGATCTGATCTGACGGTTCA
CTAAACCAGCTCTGCTTATATAGACCTCCCACCGTACACGCCTACCGCCCATTTGCGTCAATGGGGCGGA
GTTGTTACGACATTTTGGAAAGTCCCGTTGATTTTGGTGCCAAAACAAACTCCCATTGACGTCAATGGGG
TGGAGACTTGGAAATCCCCGTGAGTCAAACCGCTATCCACGCCCATTGATGTACTGCCAAAACCGCATCA
GCATGGTAATAGCGATGACTAATACGTAGATGTACTGCCAAGTAGGAAAGTCCCATAAGGTCATGTACTG
GGCATAATGCCAGGCGGGCCATTTACCGTCATTGACGTCAATAGGGGGCGTACTTGGCATATGATACACT
TGATGTACTGCCAAGTGGGCAGTTTACCGTAAATACTCCACCCATTGACGTCAATGGAAAGTCCCTATTG
GCGTTACTATGGGAACATACGTCATTATTGACGTCAATGGGCGGGGGTCGTTGGGCGGTCAGCCAGGCGG
GCCATTTACCGTAAGTTATGTAACGCGGAACTCCATATATGGGCTATGAACTAATGACCCCGTAATTGAT
TACTAGATCTGGCTACACTCGATCAGCAGTTAGATAATAAAATCGCTATCCATCGAAGATGGATGTGTGT
TGGTTTTTTGTGTGTGTAACGCAACGATTGATAGCATAACCCCTTGGGGCCTCTAAACGGGTCTTGAGGG
GTTTTTTGAATTGAGAGGTAGCTGAAGCTGCTGTTATGACCACTAGAGGGAAGAAGATACCTGTGGAGCT
AATGGTCCAAGATGTCGGGAGCCGCGATCGCTGCCAAAAAGGTAAGCTGACGATAGCTGACGAGATTCGA
TGCCCGACGAGCAAATGAGCGCCACGGCTGTTCGCGTAAGCTCGAAACGACGGAGATTCGATAGAGCCAG
AGTCGAGTTTAAACGATTCGGGATCTTAAGGATAAATTTCTGGTAAGGAGGACACGTATGGAAGTGGGCA
AGTTGGGGAAGCCGTATCCGTTGCTGAATCTGGCATATGTGGGAGTATAAGACGCGCAGCGTCGCATCAG
GCATTTTTTTCTGCGCCAATGCACCTAGAATCGGTTACCAATGCTTAATCAGTGAGGCACCTATCTCAGC
GATCTGTCTATTTCGTTCATCCATAGTTGCCTGACTCCCCGTCGTGTAGATAACTACGATACGGGAGGGC
TTACCATCTGGCCCCAGTGCTGCAATGATACCGCGAGACCCACGCTCACCGGCTCCAGATTTATCAGCAA
TAAACCAGCCAGCCGGAAGGGCCGAGCGCAGAAGTGGTCCTGCAACTTTATCCGCCTCCATCCAGTCTAT
CAACTGTTGCCGGGAAGCTAGAGTAAGTAGTTCGCCAGTTAATAGTTTACGCAAGGTTGTTGCCATTGCT
ACAGGCATCGTGGTGTCACGCTCGTCGTTTGGTATGGCTTCATTCAGCTCCGGTTCCCAACGATCAAGGC
GAGTTACATGATCCCCCATGTTGTGCAAAAAAGCGGTTAGCTCCTTCGGTCCTCCAATCGTTGTCAGAAG
TAAGTTGGCCGCAGTGTTATCACTCATGGTTATGGCAGCACTGCATAATTCTCTTACTGTCATGCCATCC
GTAAGATGCTTTTCTGTGACTGGTGAATACTCAACCAAGTCATTCTGAGAATAGTGTATGCGGCGACCGA
GTTGCTCTTGCCCGGCGTCAATACGGGATAATACCGCGCCACATAGCAGAACTTTAAAAGTGCTCATCAT
TGGAAAGCGTTCTTCGGGGCGAAAACTCTCAAGGATCTTACCGCTGTTGAGATCCAGTTCGATGTAACCC
ACTCGCGCACCCAACTGATCTTCAGCATCTTTTACTTTCACCAGCGTTTCTGGGTGAGCAAAAACAGGAA
GGCAAAATGCCGCAAAAAAGGGAATAAGGGCGACACGGAAATGTTGAATACTCATGCGAAAGCCTCCTGC
TGATCCTGTCTCTTGATAGATGTTTGCAAAAGCTAGGACTCGATTATACGTTGACCGATCAGACTATCAA
TATCTAGGTTTAAACAGATCGGTACGCTGCCGTGACCAGGCTTGAGTACAATATCTGACGATTGGACTTC
CTGGGTCCCAAGCTGGATTCCGACTGGCTGACTGCCAAGCAACGATATGGATCGTCGAGACTCGCACTGA
GAGGATCGTTCTCGGTACACCAGGCGCGCCTAGCGTTACACACACAAAAAACCAACACACATCCATCTTC
GATGGATAGCGATTTTATTATCTAAGACTAGGCTTACATACTAGCTTATTCCTTTGCCCTCGGACGAGTG
CTGGGGCGTCGGTTTCCACTATCGGCGAGTACTTCTACACAGCCATCGGTCCAGACGGCGGCGCTTCTGC
GGGCGATTTGTGTACGCCCGACAGTCCCGGCTCCGGATCGGACGATTGCGTCGCATCGACCCTGCGCCCA
AGCTGCATCATCGAAATTGCCGTCAACCAAGCTCTGATAGAGTTGGTCAAGACCAATGCGGAGCATATAC
GCCCGGAGCCGGGGCGATCCTGCAAGCTCCGGATGCCTCCGCTCGAAGTAGCGCGTCTGCTGCTCCATAC
AAGCCAACCACGGCCTCCAGAAGAAGATGTTGGCGACCTCGTATTGGGAATCCCCGAACATCGCCTCGCT
CCAGTCAATGACCGCTGTTATGCGGCCATTGTCCGTCAGGACATTGTTGGAGCCGAAATCCGCGTGCACG
AGGTGCCGGACTTCGGGGCAGTCCTCGGCCCAAAGCATCAGCTCATCGAGAGCCTGCGCGACGGACGCAC
TGACGGTGTCGTCCATCACAGTTTGCCAGTGATACACATGGGGATCAGCAATCGCGCATATGAAATCACG
CCATGTAGTGTATTGACCGATTCCTTGCGGTCCGAATGGGCCGAACCCGCTCGTCTGGCTAAGATCGGCG
GCAGCGATGGCATCCATTGCCTCCGCGACCGGCTGCAGAACAGCGGGCAGTTCGGTTTCAGGCAGGTCTT
GCAACGTGACACCCTGTGCACGGCGGGAGATGCAATAGGTCAGGCTCTCGCTGAACTCCCCAATGTCAAG
CACTTCCGGAATCGGGAGCGCGGCGGATGCAAAGTGCCGATAAACATAACGATCTTTGTAGAAACCATCG
GCGCAGCTATTTACCCGCAGGACATATCCACGCCCTCCTACATCGAAGCTGAAAGCACGAGATTCTTCGC
CCTCCGAGAGCTGCATCAGGTCGGAGACGCTGTCGAACTTTTCGATCAGAAACTTCTCGACAGACGTCGC
GGTGAGTTCAGGCTTTTTACCCATGTTGTCTAACAAAAAAGCCAAAAACGGCCAGAATTTAGCGGACAAT
TTACAAGTCTAACACTGAAAATTACATATTGACCCAAATGATTACATTTCAAAAGGTGCCTAAAAAACTT
CACAAAACACACTCGCCAACCCCGAGCGCATAGTTCAAAACCGGAGCTTCAGCTACTTAAGAAGATAGGT
ACATAAAACCGACCAAAGAAACTGACGCCTCACTTATCCCTCCCCTCACCAGAGGTCCGGCGCCTGTCGA
TTCAGGAGAGCCTACCCTAGGCCCGAACCCTGCGTCCTGCGACGGAGAAAAGCCTACCGCACACCTACCG
GCTGGTGGCCCCACCCTGCATTATAAGCCAACAGAACGGGTGACGTCACGACACGACGAGGGCGCGCGCT
CCCAAAGGTACGGGTGCACTGCCCAACGGCACCGCCATAACTGCCGCCCCCGCAACAGACGACAAACCGA
GTTCTCCAGTCAGTGACAAACTTCACGTCAGGGTCCCCAGATGGTGCCCAGCCCATCTCACCCGAATAAG
AGCTTTCCCGCATTAGCGAAGGGCTCAAGACCTTGGGTTCTTGCCGCCCACCATGCCCCCCACCTTGTTT
CAACGACCTCACAGCCCGCCTCACAAGCGTCTTCCATTCAAGACTCGGGAACAGCCGCCATTTTGCTGCG
CTCCCCCCAACCCCCAGTTCAGGGCAACCTTGCTCGCGGACCCAGACTACAGCCCTTGGCGGTCTCTCCA
CACGCTTCCGTCCCACCGAGCGGCCCGGCGGCCACGAAAGCCCCGGCCAGCCCAGCAGCCCGCTACTCAC
CAAGTGACGATCACAGCGATCCACAAACAAGAACCGCGACCCAAATCCCGGCTGCGACGGAACTAGCTGT
GCCACACCCGGCGCGTCCTTATATAATCATCGGCGTTCACCGCCCCACGGAGATCCCTCCGCAGAATCGC
CGAGAAGGGACTACTTTTCCTCGCCTGTTCCGCTCTCTGGAAAGAAAACCAGTGCCCTAGAGTCACCCAA
GTCCCGTCCTAAAATGTCCTTCTGCTGATACTGGGGTTCTAAGGCCGAGTCTTATGAGCAGCGGGCCGCT
GTCCTGAGCGTCCGGGCGGAAGGATCAGGACGCTCCTGCGCCCTTCGTCTGACGTGGCAGCGCTCGCCGT
GACGAGGGGGGCGCCCGCGGGAGGCGCCAAAACCCGGCGCGGAGGCCAGGCGCGCCCCGATTTCGATATT
CCTCGGATCTCGGATAGATCGGGATTGAGGATGTAGGTTGAACTTCTCTCGGGTGATCCCGATCTCGGAT
ATTCGGGATTGGAGTAATACCTGGCGATAGGCGCTGCCAAGCAATAGCCAAGGCGCAAGGCCGGCCAAGA
GACTTGCGATAGTTCGTTCGAGAGGTAGCCTGCAAGATGGATCGGACGAAAGGTTTGAAGATTTTCCGAC
GAGGGCCTTGGAGAGTTCGGAAATTTAAATGCA
